>Addgene plasmid #187181 | AAV-p3-PE(1152)-N-term | addgene full sequence | sequence record 369050 | Addgene NGS Result
GCAGGACCACTTCTGCGCTCGGCCCTTCCGGCTGGCTGGTTTATTGCTGATAAATCTGGAGCCGGTGAGC
GTGGGTCTCGCGGTATCATTGCAGCACTGGGGCCAGATGGTAAGCCCTCCCGTATCGTAGTTATCTACAC
GACGGGGAGTCAGGCAACTATGGATGAACGAAATAGACAGATCGCTGAGATAGGTGCCTCACTGATTAAG
CATTGGTAACTGTCAGACCAAGTTTACTCATATATACTTTAGATTGATTTAAAACTTCATTTTTAATTTA
AAAGGATCTAGGTGAAGATCCTTTTTGATAATCTCATGACCAAAATCCCTTAACGTGAGTTTTCGTTCCA
CTGAGCGTCAGACCCCGTAGAAAAGATCAAAGGATCTTCTTGAGATCCTTTTTTTCTGCGCGTAATCTGC
TGCTTGCAAACAAAAAAACCACCGCTACCAGCGGTGGTTTGTTTGCCGGATCAAGAGCTACCAACTCTTT
TTCCGAAGGTAACTGGCTTCAGCAGAGCGCAGATACCAAATACTGTTCTTCTAGTGTAGCCGTAGTTAGG
CCACCACTTCAAGAACTCTGTAGCACCGCCTACATACCTCGCTCTGCTAATCCTGTTACCAGTGGCTGCT
GCCAGTGGCGATAAGTCGTGTCTTACCGGGTTGGACTCAAGACGATAGTTACCGGATAAGGCGCAGCGGT
CGGGCTGAACGGGGGGTTCGTGCACACAGCCCAGCTTGGAGCGAACGACCTACACCGAACTGAGATACCT
ACAGCGTGAGCTATGAGAAAGCGCCACGCTTCCCGAAGGGAGAAAGGCGGACAGGTATCCGGTAAGCGGC
AGGGTCGGAACAGGAGAGCGCACGAGGGAGCTTCCAGGGGGAAACGCCTGGTATCTTTATAGTCCTGTCG
GGTTTCGCCACCTCTGACTTGAGCGTCGATTTTTGTGATGCTCGTCAGGGGGGCGGAGCCTATGGAAAAA
CGCCAGCAACGCGGCCTTTTTACGGTTCCTGGCCTTTTGCTGGCCTTTTGCTCACATGTTCTTTCCTGCG
TTATCCCCTGATTCTGTGGATAACCGTATTACCGCCTTTGAGTGAGCTGATACCGCTCGCCGCAGCCGAA
CGACCGAGCGCAGCGAGTCAGTGAGCGAGGAAGCGGAAGAGCGCCCAATACGCAAACCGCCTCTCCCCGC
GCGTTGGCCGATTCATTAATGCAGCTGGCACGACAGGTTTCCCGACTGGAAAGCGGGCAGTGAGCGCAAC
GCAATTAATGTGAGTTAGCTCACTCATTAGGCACCCCAGGCTTTACACTTTATGCTTCCGGCTCGTATGT
TGTGTGGAATTGTGAGCGGATAACAATTTCACACAGGAAACAGCTATGACCATGATTACGCCAGATTTAA
TTAAGGCTGCGCGCTCGCTCGCTCACTGAGGCCGCCCGGGCAAAGCCCGGGCGTCGGGCGACCTTTGGTC
GCCCGGCCTCAGTGAGCGAGCGAGCGCGCAGAGAGGGAGTGGCCAACTCCATCACTAGGGGTTCCTGCGG
CCTCTAGATCAGACCGGCGCGCCGGGGGAGGCTGCTGGTGAATATTAACCAAGGTCACCCCAGTTATCGG
AGGAGCAAACAGGGGCTAAGTCCACACGCGTGGTACCGTCTGTCTGCACATTTCGTAGAGCGAGTGTTCC
GATACTCTAATCTCCCTAGGCAAGGTTCATATTTGTGTAGGTTACTTATTCTCCTTTTGTTGACTAAGTC
AATAATCAGAATCAGCAGGTTTGGAGTCAGCTTGGCAGGGATCAGCAGCCTGGGTTGGAAGGAGGGGGTA
TAAAAGCCCCTTCACCAGGAGAAGCCGTCACACAGATCCACAAGCTCCTGGGCCGCCACCATGAAACGGA
CAGCCGATGGATCTGAGTTTGAGTCTCCGAAGAAAAAACGCAAGGTCGACAAGAAGTACAGCATCGGCCT
GGACATCGGCACCAACTCTGTGGGCTGGGCCGTGATCACCGACGAGTACAAGGTGCCCAGCAAGAAATTC
AAGGTGCTGGGCAACACCGACCGGCACAGCATCAAGAAGAACCTGATCGGAGCCCTGCTGTTCGACAGCG
GCGAAACAGCCGAGGCCACCCGGCTGAAGAGAACCGCCAGAAGAAGATACACCAGACGGAAGAACCGGAT
CTGCTATCTGCAAGAGATCTTCAGCAACGAGATGGCCAAGGTGGACGACAGCTTCTTCCACAGACTGGAA
GAGTCCTTCCTGGTGGAAGAGGATAAGAAGCACGAGCGGCACCCCATCTTCGGCAACATCGTGGACGAGG
TGGCCTACCACGAGAAGTACCCCACCATCTACCACCTGAGAAAGAAACTGGTGGACAGCACCGACAAGGC
CGACCTGCGGCTGATCTATCTGGCCCTGGCCCACATGATCAAGTTCCGGGGCCACTTCCTGATCGAGGGC
GACCTGAACCCCGACAACAGCGACGTGGACAAGCTGTTCATCCAGCTGGTGCAGACCTACAACCAGCTGT
TCGAGGAAAACCCCATCAACGCCAGCGGCGTGGACGCCAAGGCCATCCTGTCTGCCAGACTGAGCAAGAG
CAGACGGCTGGAAAATCTGATCGCCCAGCTGCCCGGCGAGAAGAAGAATGGCCTGTTCGGAAACCTGATT
GCCCTGAGCCTGGGCCTGACCCCCAACTTCAAGAGCAACTTCGACCTGGCCGAGGATGCCAAACTGCAGC
TGAGCAAGGACACCTACGACGACGACCTGGACAACCTGCTGGCCCAGATCGGCGACCAGTACGCCGACCT
GTTTCTGGCCGCCAAGAACCTGTCCGACGCCATCCTGCTGAGCGACATCCTGAGAGTGAACACCGAGATC
ACCAAGGCCCCCCTGAGCGCCTCTATGATCAAGAGATACGACGAGCACCACCAGGACCTGACCCTGCTGA
AAGCTCTCGTGCGGCAGCAGCTGCCTGAGAAGTACAAAGAGATTTTCTTCGACCAGAGCAAGAACGGCTA
CGCCGGCTACATTGACGGCGGAGCCAGCCAGGAAGAGTTCTACAAGTTCATCAAGCCCATCCTGGAAAAG
ATGGACGGCACCGAGGAACTGCTCGTGAAGCTGAACAGAGAGGACCTGCTGCGGAAGCAGCGGACCTTCG
ACAACGGCAGCATCCCCCACCAGATCCACCTGGGAGAGCTGCACGCCATTCTGCGGCGGCAGGAAGATTT
TTACCCATTCCTGAAGGACAACCGGGAAAAGATCGAGAAGATCCTGACCTTCCGCATCCCCTACTACGTG
GGCCCTCTGGCCAGGGGAAACAGCAGATTCGCCTGGATGACCAGAAAGAGCGAGGAAACCATCACCCCCT
GGAACTTCGAGGAAGTGGTGGACAAGGGCGCTTCCGCCCAGAGCTTCATCGAGCGGATGACCAACTTCGA
TAAGAACCTGCCCAACGAGAAGGTGCTGCCCAAGCACAGCCTGCTGTACGAGTACTTCACCGTGTATAAC
GAGCTGACCAAAGTGAAATACGTGACCGAGGGAATGAGAAAGCCCGCCTTCCTGAGCGGCGAGCAGAAAA
AGGCCATCGTGGACCTGCTGTTCAAGACCAACCGGAAAGTGACCGTGAAGCAGCTGAAAGAGGACTACTT
CAAGAAAATCGAGTGCTTCGACTCCGTGGAAATCTCCGGCGTGGAAGATCGGTTCAACGCCTCCCTGGGC
ACATACCACGATCTGCTGAAAATTATCAAGGACAAGGACTTCCTGGACAATGAGGAAAACGAGGACATTC
TGGAAGATATCGTGCTGACCCTGACACTGTTTGAGGACAGAGAGATGATCGAGGAACGGCTGAAAACCTA
TGCCCACCTGTTCGACGACAAAGTGATGAAGCAGCTGAAGCGGCGGAGATACACCGGCTGGGGCAGGCTG
AGCCGGAAGCTGATCAACGGCATCCGGGACAAGCAGTCCGGCAAGACAATCCTGGATTTCCTGAAGTCCG
ACGGCTTCGCCAACAGAAACTTCATGCAGCTGATCCACGACGACAGCCTGACCTTTAAAGAGGACATCCA
GAAAGCCCAGGTGTCCGGCCAGGGCGATAGCCTGCACGAGCACATTGCCAATCTGGCCGGCAGCCCCGCC
ATTAAGAAGGGCATCCTGCAGACAGTGAAGGTGGTGGACGAGCTCGTGAAAGTGATGGGCCGGCACAAGC
CCGAGAACATCGTGATCGAAATGGCCAGAGAGAACCAGACCACCCAGAAGGGACAGAAGAACAGCCGCGA
GAGAATGAAGCGGATCGAAGAGGGCATCAAAGAGCTGGGCAGCCAGATCCTGAAAGAACACCCCGTGGAA
AACACCCAGCTGCAGAACGAGAAGCTGTACCTGTACTACCTGCAGAATGGGCGGGATATGTACGTGGACC
AGGAACTGGACATCAACCGGCTGTCCGACTACGATGTGGACGCTATCGTGCCTCAGAGCTTTCTGAAGGA
CGACTCCATCGACAACAAGGTGCTGACCAGAAGCGACAAGAACCGGGGCAAGAGCGACAACGTGCCCTCC
GAAGAGGTCGTGAAGAAGATGAAGAACTACTGGCGGCAGCTGCTGAACGCCAAGCTGATTACCCAGAGAA
AGTTCGACAATCTGACCAAGGCCGAGAGAGGCGGCCTGAGCGAACTGGATAAGGCCGGCTTCATCAAGAG
ACAGCTGGTGGAAACCCGGCAGATCACAAAGCACGTGGCACAGATCCTGGACTCCCGGATGAACACTAAG
TACGACGAGAATGACAAGCTGATCCGGGAAGTGAAAGTGATCACCCTGAAGTCCAAGCTGGTGTCCGATT
TCCGGAAGGATTTCCAGTTTTACAAAGTGCGCGAGATCAACAACTACCACCACGCCCACGACGCCTACCT
GAACGCCGTCGTGGGAACCGCCCTGATCAAAAAGTACCCTAAGCTGGAAAGCGAGTTCGTGTACGGCGAC
TACAAGGTGTACGACGTGCGGAAGATGATCGCCAAGAGCGAGCAGGAAATCGGCAAGGCTACCGCCAAGT
ACTTCTTCTACAGCAACATCATGAACTTTTTCAAGACCGAGATTACCCTGGCCAACGGCGAGATCCGGAA
GCGGCCTCTGATCGAGACAAACGGCGAAACCGGGGAGATCGTGTGGGATAAGGGCCGGGATTTTGCCACC
GTGCGGAAAGTGCTGAGCATGCCCCAAGTGAATATCGTGAAAAAGACCGAGGTGCAGACAGGCGGCTTCA
GCAAAGAGTCTATCCTGCCCAAGAGGAACAGCGATAAGCTGATCGCCAGAAAGAAGGACTGGGACCCTAA
GAAGTACGGCGGCTTCGACAGCCCCACCGTGGCCTATTCTGTGCTGGTGGTGGCCAAAGTGGAAAAGGGC
AAGGGTGGGGGAGGTTCTGGAGGGGGAGGGTCAGGTGGCGGAGGATCTTGTCTTAGCTACGAGACAGAGA
TTCTTACAGTGGAGTATGGACTTCTTCCCATCGGTAAAATTGTTGAAAAGAGGATCGAGTGCACGGTCTA
CAGTGTCGATAATAATGGTAACATATATACGCAACCCGTCGCGCAGTGGCATGATAGAGGCGAGCAGGAA
GTATTTGAGTATTGTCTGGAGGATGGATCTCTGATTCGCGCGACTAAGGACCATAAGTTTATGACGGTTG
ACGGACAAATGCTCCCAATAGACGAGATATTTGAACGAGAACTGGATCTTATGAGAGTCGATAACTTGCC
GAATAGCGGAGGCAGTAAAAGAACAGCAGACGGGAGTGAGTTTGAGCCCAAGAAAAAGAGAAAGGTGTAA
GAATTCCAGACATGATAAGATACATTGATGAGTTTGGACAAACCACAACTAGAATGCAGTGAAAAAAATG
CTTTATTTGTGAAATTTGTGATGCTATTGCTTTATTTGTAACCATTATAAGCTGCAATAAACAAGTTGCG
GCCGCAGGAACCCCTAGTGATGGAGTTGGCCACTCCCTCTCTGCGCGCTCGCTCGCTCACTGAGGCCGGG
CGACCAAAGGTCGCCCGACGCCCGGGCTTTGCCCGGGCGGCCTCAGTGAGCGAGCGAGCGCGCAGCCTTA
ATTAACCTAATTCACTGGCCGTCGTTTTACAACGTCGTGACTGGGAAAACCCTGGCGTTACCCAACTTAA
TCGCCTTGCAGCACATCCCCCTTTCGCCAGCTGGCGTAATAGCGAAGAGGCCCGCACCGATCGCCCTTCC
CAACAGTTGCGCAGCCTGAATGGCGAATGGG
[124 nt withheld, positions 6262-6385]
C
[91 nt withheld, positions 6387-6477]
A
[49 nt withheld, positions 6479-6527]
CCTTTGACGTTGGAGTCCACGTTCTTT
[37 nt withheld, positions 6555-6591]
ACCCTATCTCGGTCTATTCTTTTGATTTATAAGGGATTTTGCCGATTTCGGCCTATTGGTTAAAAAATGA
GCTGATTTAACAAAAATTTAACGCGAATTTTAACAAAATATTAACGCTTACAATTTAGGTGGCACTTTTC
GGGGAAATGTGCGCGGAACCCCTATTTGTTTATTTTTCTAAATACATTCAAATATGTATCCGCTCATGAG
ACAATAACCCTGATAAATGCTTCAATAATATTGAAAAAGGAAGAGTATGAGTATTCAACATTTCCGTGTC
GCCCTTATTCCCTTTTTTGCGGCATTTTGCCTTCCTGTTTTTGCTCACCCAGAAACGCTGGTGAAAGTAA
AAGATGCTGAAGATCAGTTGGGTGCACGAGTGGGTTACATCGAACTGGATCTCAACAGCGGTAAGATCCT
TGAGAGTTTTCGCCCCGAAGAACGTTTTCCAATGATGAGCACTTTTAAAGTTCTGCTATGTGGCGCGGTA
TTATCCCGTATTGACGCCGGGCAAGAGCAACTCGGTCGCCGCATACACTATTCTCAGAATGACTTGGTTG
AGTACTCACCAGTCACAGAAAAGCATCTTACGGATGGCATGACAGTAAGAGAATTATGCAGTGCTGCCAT
AACCATGAGTGATAACACTGCGGCCAACTTACTTCTGACAACGATCGGAGGACCGAAGGAGCTAACCGCT
TTTTTGCACAACATGGGGGATCATGTAACTCGCCTTGATCGTTGGGAACCGGAGCTGAATGAAGCCATAC
CAAACGACGAGCGTGACACCACGATGCCTGTAGCAATGGCAACAACGTTGCGCAAACTATTAACTGGCGA
ACTACTTACTCTAGCTTCCCGGCAACAATTAATAGACTGGATGGAGGCGGATAAAGTT
Features (pLannotate 1.2.2; 15 found; start..end, strand, type, name):
    390..978     +  rep_origin     ori: high-copy-number ColE1/pMB1/pBR322/pUC origin of replication
   1161..1253    +  CDS            lacI (fragment): lac repressor; lacI; The lac repressor binds to the lac operator to inhibit transcription in E. coli. This inhibition can be relieved by adding lactose or isopropyl-β-D-thiogalactopyranoside (IPTG).
   1266..1287    +  protein_bind   CAP binding site: CAP binding activates transcription in the presence of cAMP. E. coli catabolite activator protein
   1302..1332    +  promoter       lac promoter: promoter for the E. coli lac operon
   1340..1356    +  protein_bind   lac operator: The lac repressor binds to the lac operator to inhibit transcription in E. coli. This inhibition can be relieved by adding lactose or isopropyl-β-D-thiogalactopyranoside (IPTG). lac repressor encoded by lacI
   1406..1536    -  repeat_region  AAV2 ITR (fragment): inverted terminal repeat of adeno-associated virus serotype 2 inverted
   1938..3539    +  CDS            Cas9(N): N-terminal portion of Streptococcus pyogenes Cas9 (Zetsche et al., 2015)
   3540..5393    +  CDS            Cas9(C) (fragment): C-terminal portion of Streptococcus pyogenes Cas9 (Zetsche et al., 2015)
   5439..5738    +  CDS            dnaE-N (fragment): DPO3A_SYNY3 - Experimental evidence at protein level: Swiss-Prot protein existence level 1. DNA polymerase III is a complex, multichain enzyme responsible for most of the replicative synthesis in bacteria. This DNA polymerase also exhibits 3' to 5' exonuclease activity. The alpha chain is the DNA polymerase (By similarity). From Synechocystis sp. (strain PCC 6803 / Kazusa).
   5826..5947    -  polyA_signal   SV40 poly(A) signal: SV40 polyadenylation signal
   5956..6086    +  repeat_region  AAV2 ITR (fragment): inverted terminal repeat of adeno-associated virus serotype 2 inverted
   6100..6257    +  CDS            lacZα (fragment): LacZα fragment of β-galactosidase; lacZ fragment
   6262..6690    +  rep_origin     f1 ori (sequence partly withheld): f1 bacteriophage origin of replication; arrow indicates direction of (+) strand synthesis
   6743..6847    +  promoter       AmpR promoter: bla
   6848..219     +  CDS            AmpR (across the origin): β-lactamase; bla; confers resistance to ampicillin, carbenicillin, and related antibiotics
