[The description below was written by a language model from this plasmid's Addgene catalogue record and pLannotate feature annotations shown in this document.]
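Description:
AAV-p3-PE(1152)-N-term is an AAV transfer plasmid carrying the N-terminal half of a split prime editor (PE2) between AAV2 inverted terminal repeats, so the cassette can be packaged into recombinant AAV particles for in vivo delivery. The bacterial backbone is a pUC-type high-copy plasmid with a ColE1/pMB1 origin, an f1 phage origin, and a β-lactamase gene conferring ampicillin resistance. Remnants of lac sequences (lacI and lacZα fragments, the CAP site, and the lac promoter and operator) flank the ITRs as cloning-vector leftovers. The ITRs are annotated as fragments, and the listed growth strain is a recombination-deficient one, which suits repeat-containing viral vectors.

Between the ITRs, the annotated coding region covers Streptococcus pyogenes Cas9 sequence, detected as the Cas9(N) portion followed by part of the Cas9(C) portion. This fits a truncation at residue 1152, as the name suggests. It is followed by a fragment matching the N-terminal DnaE intein and then an SV40 polyadenylation signal. Full-length PE2 exceeds AAV packaging capacity, so this design splits the protein. The N-terminal fragment, fused to an N-intein, is meant to be co-delivered with a companion vector encoding the C-intein and the rest of the editor, and protein trans-splicing then reconstitutes the complete protein in co-transduced cells.

The promoter is indicated only by "p3" in the name. No promoter feature was annotated in the roughly 400 nt between the upstream ITR and the Cas9 coding sequence, so its identity is not defined by the record. The insert is described as synthetic and derived from an existing PE2 plasmid. The associated publication concerns in vivo prime editing of a metabolic liver disease in mice, which indicates the intended use.
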