Addgene plasmid #187181: AAV-p3-PE(1152)-N-term
Purpose: p3-PE2-N-term(1152) in AAV2 backbone (ITRs)
Depositing lab: Gerald Schwank. Depositing organization: University of Zurich. Publication: In vivo prime editing of a metabolic liver disease in mice. Bock D, Rothgangl T, Villiger L, Schmidheini L, Matsushita M, Mathis N, Ioannidi E, Rimann N, Grisch-Chan HM, Kreutzer S, Kontarakis Z, Kopf M, Thony B, Schwank G. Sci Transl Med. 2022 Mar 16;14(636):eabl9238. doi: 10.1126/scitranslmed.abl9238. Epub 2022 Mar 16. PubMed 35294257.
Backbone
  Vector backbone: AAV2
  Vector type: AAV
Growth in bacteria
  Bacterial resistance: Ampicillin, 100 μg/mL
  Growth temperature: 37°C
  Growth strain: NEB Stable
  Copy number: High Copy
Gene/Insert
  Gene/Insert name: PE2 from plasmid #132775
  Species: Synthetic
Terms and licenses: Academic/Nonprofit Terms; Industry Terms: Not Available to Industry
How to cite: AAV-p3-PE(1152)-N-term was a gift from Gerald Schwank (Addgene plasmid # 187181 ; http://n2t.net/addgene:187181 ; RRID:Addgene_187181)
